Addgene plasmid #35045: pDEST14-SpyCatcher EQ
Depositing lab: Mark Howarth. Depositing organization: University of Oxford. Publication: Peptide tag forming a rapid covalent bond to a protein, through engineering a bacterial adhesin. Zakeri B, Fierer JO, Celik E, Chittock EC, Schwarz-Linek U, Moy VT, Howarth M. Proc Natl Acad Sci U S A. 2012 Mar 20;109(12):E690-7. Epub 2012 Feb 24. 10.1073/pnas.1115485109 PubMed 22366317.
Backbone
  Vector backbone: pDEST14
  Vector type: Bacterial Expression
Growth in bacteria
  Bacterial resistance: Ampicillin, 100 μg/mL
  Growth temperature: 37°C
  Growth strain: XL1 Blue
  Copy number: High Copy
Gene/Insert
  Gene/Insert name: SpyCatcher EQ
  Species: Streptococcus pyogenes
  Insert size (bp): 420
  Mutation: Deletion of C-terminal till I113, and point mutations I34E and M69Y, and an inactivating point mutations of E77Q
  Tag / fusion protein: His6 (N terminal on backbone)
  Cloning method: Gateway Cloning
  Sequencing primers: 5′ T7F; 3′ T7R
Terms and licenses: Academic/Nonprofit Terms; Industry Terms: Not Available to Industry
How to cite: pDEST14-SpyCatcher EQ was a gift from Mark Howarth (Addgene plasmid # 35045 ; http://n2t.net/addgene:35045 ; RRID:Addgene_35045)
