[The description below was written by a language model from this plasmid's Addgene catalogue record.]
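Description:
pDEST14-SpyCatcher EQ is a bacterial expression plasmid built on the pDEST14 Gateway destination backbone, into which the insert was introduced by Gateway recombination. It is maintained in E. coli as a high-copy plasmid under ampicillin selection. The record provides no feature table and does not explicitly name the promoter or origin of replication. The listed flanking sequencing primers are T7 forward and T7 reverse, which is consistent with a T7 promoter/terminator expression cassette of the kind used in hosts that supply T7 RNA polymerase.

The payload is an insert of about 420 bp encoding SpyCatcher EQ, an engineered protein fragment derived from a Streptococcus pyogenes adhesin, expressed with an N-terminal His6 tag for metal-affinity purification. According to the record, the sequence is truncated at the C-terminus (deletion up to I113) and carries the point mutations I34E and M69Y, together with an E77Q substitution described as inactivating. SpyCatcher is the protein partner of the SpyTag peptide. The two associate and spontaneously form a covalent isopeptide bond, giving an irreversible peptide–protein linkage. Replacing the glutamate at position 77 with glutamine disables this reaction.

The construct is therefore most naturally used to produce a purified, non-reactive control protein alongside functional SpyCatcher. Such a control helps show that conjugation, labelling or immobilisation seen in SpyTag/SpyCatcher experiments depends on covalent bond formation rather than non-specific interaction. The record itself does not spell out a specific application.
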