>Addgene plasmid #35045 | pDEST14-SpyCatcher EQ | depositor partial sequence | sequence record 42622 | Coverage from T7F primer
NNNNNNNNANNNNNNTNNNNNNTTTGTTTACTTTAAGAAGGAGATATACATATGTCGTACTACCATCACC
ATCACCATCACGATTACGACATCCCAACGACCGAAAACCTGTATTTTCAGGGCGCCATGGTTGATACCTT
ATCAGGTTTATCAAGTGAGCAAGGTCAGTCCGGTGATATGACAATTGAAGAAGATAGTGCTACCCATATT
AAATTCTCAAAACGTGATGAGGACGGCAAAGAGTTAGCTGGTGCAACTATGGAGTTGCGTGATTCATCTG
GTAAAACTATTAGTACATGGATTTCAGATGGACAAGTGAAAGATTTCTACCTGTATCCAGGAAAATATAC
ATTTGTCCAAACCGCAGCACCAGACGGTTATGAGGTAGCAACTGCTATTACCTTTACAGTTAATGAGCAA
GGTCAGGTTACTGTAAATGGCAAAGCAACTAAAGGTGACGCTCATATTTAAATGGTTGATGCTTGAGGAT
CCGAATTCGAGCTCCGTCGACAAGCTTGCGGCCGCACTCGAGCACCACCACCACCACCACTGAGATCCGG
CTGCTAACAAAGCCCGAAAGGAAGCTGAGTTGGCTGCTGCCACCGCTGAGCAATAACTAGCATAACCCCT
TGGGGCCTCTAAACGGGTCTTGAGGGGTTTTTTGCTGAAAGGAGGAACTATATCCGGATTGGCGAATGGG
[124 nt withheld, positions 701-824]
C
[91 nt withheld, positions 826-916]
AGGGTGATGGTTCACGTAGTGNNCATCGCCCTGATAGACGGTTTTCGCCCTTTGACGTTGGAGTCCACGT
TCTTTAATAGTGGACTCTTGTTCCAACTGGAACACACTCAACCCTATCTCGGTCTATCTTTGATTTATNA
GGATTTGCCGATTTCGGCCTANTNNNAAAATGAGCTGANTNANNAAAANTTNNNCNNNTNNNNAANNTNN
GNTNNNNATTTNGNGNNNTTTCGNNNNNNNNCGNNCCNANTNNNNNTTNCNANNNNNTCANNNNNNNCCN
NNNNNNNNANNNNNNNNANGCNNCANNNNNTNAAAANNNNNNNNNNGNNNTNNNNNNNN
