>Addgene plasmid #35045 | pDEST14-SpyCatcher EQ | addgene partial sequence | sequence record 45172 | T7-term
GCAGCCGGATCTCAGTGGTGGTGGTGGTGGTGCTCGAGTGCGGCCGCAAGCTTGTCGACGGAGCTCGAAT
TCGGATCCTCAAGCATCAACCATTTAAATATGAGCGTCACCTTTAGTTGCTTTGCCATTTACAGTAACCT
GACCTTGCTCATTAACTGTAAAGGTAATAGCAGTTGCTACCTCATAACCGTCTGGTGCTGCGGTTTGGAC
AAATGTATATTTTCCTGGATACAGGTAGAAATCTTTCACTTGTCCATCTGAAATCCATGTACTAATAGTT
TTACCAGATGAATCACGCAACTCCATAGTTGCACCAGCTAACTCTTTGCCGTCCTCATCACGTTTTGAGA
ATTTAATATGGGTAGCACTATCTTCTTCAATTGTCATATCACCGGACTGACCTTGCTCACTTGATAAACC
TGATAAGGTATCAACCATGGCGCCCTGAAAATACAGGTTTTCGGTCGTTGGGATGTCGTAATCGTGATGG
TGATGGTGATGGTAGTACGACATATGTATATCTCCTTCTTAAAGTTAAACAAAATTATTTCTAGAGGGAA
ACCGTTGTGGTCTCCCTATAGTGAGTCGTATTAATTTCGCGGGATCGAGATCTCGGGCAGCGTTGGGTCC
TGGCCACGGGTGCGCATGATCGTGCTCCTGTCGTTGAGGACCCGGCTAGGCTGGCGGGGTTGCCTTACTG
GTTAGCAGAATGAATCACCGATACGCGAGCGAACGTGAAGCGACTGCTGCTGCAAAACGTCTGCGACCTG
AGCAACAACATGAATGGTCTTCGGTTTCCGTGTTTCGTAAAGTCTGGAAACGCGA
